LOCUS       Exported 12983 bp ds-DNA circular SYN 12-MAY-2021
DEFINITION  dCas9 fused to BFP and the human DNMT3A catalytically inactive
            domain.
ACCESSION   .
VERSION     .
KEYWORDS    pCCL-PGK-SPdCas9-BFP-DNMT3A(E752A)
SOURCE      synthetic DNA construct
  ORGANISM  synthetic DNA construct
REFERENCE   1 (bases 1 to 12983)
  AUTHORS   Lin L, Liu Y, Xu F, Huang J, Daugaard TF, Petersen TS, Hansen B, Ye
            L, Zhou Q, Fang F, Yang L, Li S, Floe L, Jensen KT, Shrock E, Chen
            F, Yang H, Wang J, Liu X, Xu X, Bolund L, Nielsen AL, Luo Y
  TITLE     Genome-wide determination of on-target and off-target
            characteristics for RNA-guided DNA methylation by dCas9
            methyltransferases.
  JOURNAL   Gigascience. 2018 Mar 1;7(3):1-19. doi: 10.1093/gigascience/giy011.
  PUBMED    29635374
REFERENCE   2 (bases 1 to 12983)
  AUTHORS   .
  TITLE     Direct Submission
  JOURNAL   Exported May 12, 2021 from SnapGene Server 1.1.58
            http://www.snapgene.com
FEATURES             Location/Qualifiers
     source          1..12983
                     /organism="synthetic DNA construct"
                     /mol_type="other DNA"
     enhancer        82..461
                     /label=CMV enhancer
                     /note="human cytomegalovirus immediate early enhancer"
     promoter        462..665
                     /label=CMV promoter
                     /note="human cytomegalovirus (CMV) immediate early
                     promoter"
     primer_bind     616..636
                     /label=CMV-F
                     /note="Human CMV immediate early promoter, forward primer"
     LTR             680..860
                     /label=5' LTR (truncated)
                     /note="truncated 5' long terminal repeat (LTR) from HIV-1"
     misc_feature    904..1029
                     /label=HIV-1 Psi
                     /note="packaging signal of human immunodeficiency virus
                     type 1"
     misc_feature    1522..1755
                     /label=RRE
                     /note="The Rev response element (RRE) of HIV-1 allows for
                     Rev-dependent mRNA export from the nucleus to the
                     cytoplasm."
     CDS             1939..1983
                     /codon_start=1
                     /product="antigenic peptide corresponding to amino acids
                     655 to 669 of the HIV envelope protein gp41 (Lutje Hulsik
                     et al., 2013)"
                     /label=gp41 peptide
                     /note="recognized by the 2H10 single-chain llama nanobody"
                     /translation="KNEQELLELDKWASL"
     misc_feature    2250..2367
                     /label=cPPT/CTS
                     /note="central polypurine tract and central termination
                     sequence of HIV-1"
     promoter        2406..2905
                     /label=PGK promoter
                     /note="mouse phosphoglycerate kinase 1 promoter"
     primer_bind     complement(2441..2464)
                     /label=MSCV-rev
                     /note="Murine stem cell virus, reverse primer"
     primer_bind     2838..2857
                     /label=mPGK-F
                     /note="Mouse PGK promoter, forward primer"
     regulatory      2964..2973
                     /regulatory_class="other"
                     /note="vertebrate consensus sequence for strong initiation
                     of translation (Kozak, 1987)"
     CDS             2970..7073
                     /codon_start=1
                     /product="catalytically dead mutant of the Cas9
                     endonuclease from the Streptococcus pyogenes Type II
                     CRISPR/Cas system"
                     /label=dCas9
                     /note="RNA-guided DNA-binding protein that lacks
                     endonuclease activity due to the D10A mutation in the RuvC
                     catalytic domain and the H840A mutation in the HNH
                     catalytic domain"
                     /translation="MDKKYSIGLAIGTNSVGWAVITDEYKVPSKKFKVLGNTDRHSIKK
                     NLIGALLFDSGETAEATRLKRTARRRYTRRKNRICYLQEIFSNEMAKVDDSFFHRLEES
                     FLVEEDKKHERHPIFGNIVDEVAYHEKYPTIYHLRKKLVDSTDKADLRLIYLALAHMIK
                     FRGHFLIEGDLNPDNSDVDKLFIQLVQTYNQLFEENPINASGVDAKAILSARLSKSRRL
                     ENLIAQLPGEKKNGLFGNLIALSLGLTPNFKSNFDLAEDAKLQLSKDTYDDDLDNLLAQ
                     IGDQYADLFLAAKNLSDAILLSDILRVNTEITKAPLSASMIKRYDEHHQDLTLLKALVR
                     QQLPEKYKEIFFDQSKNGYAGYIDGGASQEEFYKFIKPILEKMDGTEELLVKLNREDLL
                     RKQRTFDNGSIPHQIHLGELHAILRRQEDFYPFLKDNREKIEKILTFRIPYYVGPLARG
                     NSRFAWMTRKSEETITPWNFEEVVDKGASAQSFIERMTNFDKNLPNEKVLPKHSLLYEY
                     FTVYNELTKVKYVTEGMRKPAFLSGEQKKAIVDLLFKTNRKVTVKQLKEDYFKKIECFD
                     SVEISGVEDRFNASLGTYHDLLKIIKDKDFLDNEENEDILEDIVLTLTLFEDREMIEER
                     LKTYAHLFDDKVMKQLKRRRYTGWGRLSRKLINGIRDKQSGKTILDFLKSDGFANRNFM
                     QLIHDDSLTFKEDIQKAQVSGQGDSLHEHIANLAGSPAIKKGILQTVKVVDELVKVMGR
                     HKPENIVIEMARENQTTQKGQKNSRERMKRIEEGIKELGSQILKEHPVENTQLQNEKLY
                     LYYLQNGRDMYVDQELDINRLSDYDVDAIVPQSFLKDDSIDNKVLTRSDKNRGKSDNVP
                     SEEVVKKMKNYWRQLLNAKLITQRKFDNLTKAERGGLSELDKAGFIKRQLVETRQITKH
                     VAQILDSRMNTKYDENDKLIREVKVITLKSKLVSDFRKDFQFYKVREINNYHHAHDAYL
                     NAVVGTALIKKYPKLESEFVYGDYKVYDVRKMIAKSEQEIGKATAKYFFYSNIMNFFKT
                     EITLANGEIRKRPLIETNGETGEIVWDKGRDFATVRKVLSMPQVNIVKKTEVQTGGFSK
                     ESILPKRNSDKLIARKKDWDPKKYGGFDSPTVAYSVLVVAKVEKGKSKKLKSVKELLGI
                     TIMERSSFEKNPIDFLEAKGYKEVKKDLIIKLPKYSLFELENGRKRMLASAGELQKGNE
                     LALPSKYVNFLYLASHYEKLKGSPEDNEQKQLFVEQHKHYLDEIIEQISEFSKRVILAD
                     ANLDKVLSAYNKHRDKPIREQAENIIHLFTLTNLGAPAAFKYFDTTIDRKRYTSTKEVL
                     DATLIHQSITGLYETRIDLSQLGGD"
     CDS             7077..7103
                     /codon_start=1
                     /product="HA (human influenza hemagglutinin) epitope tag"
                     /label=HA
                     /translation="YPYDVPDYA"
     CDS             7122..7142
                     /codon_start=1
                     /product="nuclear localization signal of SV40 (simian virus
                     40) large T antigen"
                     /label=SV40 NLS
                     /translation="PKKKRKV"
     CDS             7149..7169
                     /codon_start=1
                     /product="nuclear localization signal of SV40 (simian virus
                     40) large T antigen"
                     /label=SV40 NLS
                     /translation="PKKKRKV"
     CDS             7209..7904
                     /codon_start=1
                     /product="monomeric blue fluorescent protein"
                     /label=TagBFP
                     /note="mammalian codon-optimized"
                     /translation="SELIKENMHMKLYMEGTVDNHHFKCTSEGEGKPYEGTQTMRIKVV
                     EGGPLPFAFDILATSFLYGSKTFINHTQGIPDFFKQSFPEGFTWERVTTYEDGGVLTAT
                     QDTSLQDGCLIYNVKIRGVNFTSNGPVMQKKTLGWEAFTETLYPADGGLEGRNDMALKL
                     VGGSHLIANIKTTYRSKKPAKNLKMPGVYYVDYRLERIKEANNETYVEQHEVAVARYCD
                     LPSKLGHKLN"
     misc_feature    8910..9498
                     /label=WPRE
                     /note="woodchuck hepatitis virus posttranscriptional
                     regulatory element"
     primer_bind     complement(8963..8983)
                     /label=WPRE-R
                     /note="WPRE, reverse primer"
     CDS             complement(9381..9392)
                     /codon_start=1
                     /product="Factor Xa recognition and cleavage site"
                     /label=Factor Xa site
                     /translation="IEGR"
     LTR             9587..9820
                     /label=3' LTR (Delta-U3)
                     /note="self-inactivating 3' long terminal repeat (LTR) from
                     HIV-1"
     promoter        complement(9849..9867)
                     /label=SP6 promoter
                     /note="promoter for bacteriophage SP6 RNA polymerase"
     primer_bind     complement(9850..9867)
                     /label=SP6
                     /note="SP6 promoter, forward primer"
     primer_bind     complement(10125..10144)
                     /label=T7
                     /note="T7 promoter, forward primer"
     promoter        complement(10126..10144)
                     /label=T7 promoter
                     /note="promoter for bacteriophage T7 RNA polymerase"
     primer_bind     complement(10154..10171)
                     /label=M13 Forward
                     /note="In lacZ gene. Also called M13-F20 or M13 (-21)
                     Forward"
     primer_bind     complement(10154..10170)
                     /label=M13 fwd
                     /note="common sequencing primer, one of multiple similar
                     variants"
     primer_bind     complement(10163..10185)
                     /label=M13/pUC Forward
                     /note="In lacZ gene"
     rep_origin      10315..10770
                     /direction=RIGHT
                     /label=f1 ori
                     /note="f1 bacteriophage origin of replication; arrow
                     indicates direction of (+) strand synthesis"
     primer_bind     complement(10402..10421)
                     /label=F1ori-R
                     /note="F1 origin, reverse primer"
     primer_bind     10612..10633
                     /label=F1ori-F
                     /note="F1 origin, forward primer"
     promoter        10799..10903
                     /gene="bla"
                     /label=AmpR promoter
     CDS             10904..11764
                     /codon_start=1
                     /gene="bla"
                     /product="beta-lactamase"
                     /label=AmpR
                     /note="confers resistance to ampicillin, carbenicillin, and
                     related antibiotics"
                     /translation="MSIQHFRVALIPFFAAFCLPVFAHPETLVKVKDAEDQLGARVGYI
                     ELDLNSGKILESFRPEERFPMMSTFKVLLCGAVLSRIDAGQEQLGRRIHYSQNDLVEYS
                     PVTEKHLTDGMTVRELCSAAITMSDNTAANLLLTTIGGPKELTAFLHNMGDHVTRLDRW
                     EPELNEAIPNDERDTTMPVAMATTLRKLLTGELLTLASRQQLIDWMEADKVAGPLLRSA
                     LPAGWFIADKSGAGERGSRGIIAALGPDGKPSRIVVIYTTGSQATMDERNRQIAEIGAS
                     LIKHW"
     primer_bind     complement(11122..11141)
                     /label=Amp-R
                     /note="Ampicillin resistance gene, reverse primer"
     rep_origin      11935..12523
                     /direction=RIGHT
                     /label=ori
                     /note="high-copy-number ColE1/pMB1/pBR322/pUC origin of
                     replication"
     primer_bind     12424..12443
                     /label=pBR322ori-F
                     /note="pBR322 origin, forward primer"
     primer_bind     12677..12694
                     /label=L4440
                     /note="L4440 vector, forward primer"
     protein_bind    12811..12832
                     /label=CAP binding site
                     /bound_moiety="E. coli catabolite activator protein"
                     /note="CAP binding activates transcription in the presence
                     of cAMP."
     promoter        12847..12877
                     /label=lac promoter
                     /note="promoter for the E. coli lac operon"
     protein_bind    12885..12901
                     /label=lac operator
                     /bound_moiety="lac repressor encoded by lacI"
                     /note="The lac repressor binds to the lac operator to
                     inhibit transcription in E. coli. This inhibition can be
                     relieved by adding lactose or
                     isopropyl-beta-D-thiogalactopyranoside (IPTG)."
     primer_bind     12890..12912
                     /label=M13/pUC Reverse
                     /note="In lacZ gene"
     primer_bind     12909..12925
                     /label=M13 rev
                     /note="common sequencing primer, one of multiple similar
                     variants"
     primer_bind     12909..12925
                     /label=M13 Reverse
                     /note="In lacZ gene. Also called M13-rev"
     primer_bind     12944..12964
                     /label=T3
                     /note="T3 promoter, forward primer"
     promoter        12946..12964
                     /label=T3 promoter
                     /note="promoter for bacteriophage T3 RNA polymerase"
ORIGIN
        1 aagcttggcc attgcatacg ttgtatccat atcataatat gtacatttat attggctcat
       61 gtccaacatt accgccatgt tgacattgat tattgactag ttattaatag taatcaatta
      121 cggggtcatt agttcatagc ccatatatgg agttccgcgt tacataactt acggtaaatg
      181 gcccgcctgg ctgaccgccc aacgaccccc gcccattgac gtcaataatg acgtatgttc
      241 ccatagtaac gccaataggg actttccatt gacgtcaatg ggtggagtat ttacggtaaa
      301 ctgcccactt ggcagtacat caagtgtatc atatgccaag tacgccccct attgacgtca
      361 atgacggtaa atggcccgcc tggcattatg cccagtacat gaccttatgg gactttccta
      421 cttggcagta catctacgta ttagtcatcg ctattaccat ggtgatgcgg ttttggcagt
      481 acatcaatgg gcgtggatag cggtttgact cacggggatt tccaagtctc caccccattg
      541 acgtcaatgg gagtttgttt tggcaccaaa atcaacggga ctttccaaaa tgtcgtaaca
      601 actccgcccc attgacgcaa atgggcggta ggcgtgtacg gtgggaggtc tatataagca
      661 gagctcgttt agtgaaccgg ggtctctctg gttagaccag atctgagcct gggagctctc
      721 tggctaacta gggaacccac tgcttaagcc tcaataaagc ttgccttgag tgcttcaagt
      781 agtgtgtgcc cgtctgttgt gtgactctgg taactagaga tccctcagac ccttttagtc
      841 agtgtggaaa atctctagca gtggcgcccg aacagggacc tgaaagcgaa agggaaacca
      901 gagctctctc gacgcaggac tcggcttgct gaagcgcgca cggcaagagg cgaggggcgg
      961 cgactggtga gtacgccaaa aattttgact agcggaggct agaaggagag agatgggtgc
     1021 gagagcgtca gtattaagcg ggggagaatt agatcgcgat gggaaaaaat tcggttaagg
     1081 ccagggggaa agaaaaaata taaattaaaa catatagtat gggcaagcag ggagctagaa
     1141 cgattcgcag ttaatcctgg cctgttagaa acatcagaag gctgtagaca aatactggga
     1201 cagctacaac catcccttca gacaggatca gaagaactta gatcattata taatacagta
     1261 gcaaccctct attgtgtgca tcaaaggata gagataaaag acaccaagga agctttagac
     1321 aagatagagg aagagcaaaa caaaagtaag accaccgcac agcaagcggc cgctgatctt
     1381 cagacctgga ggaggagata tgagggacaa ttggagaagt gaattatata aatataaagt
     1441 agtaaaaatt gaaccattag gagtagcacc caccaaggca aagagaagag tggtgcagag
     1501 agaaaaaaga gcagtgggaa taggagcttt gttccttggg ttcttgggag cagcaggaag
     1561 cactatgggc gcagcctcaa tgacgctgac ggtacaggcc agacaattat tgtctggtat
     1621 agtgcagcag cagaacaatt tgctgagggc tattgaggcg caacagcatc tgttgcaact
     1681 cacagtctgg ggcatcaagc agctccaggc aagaatcctg gctgtggaaa gatacctaaa
     1741 ggatcaacag ctcctgggga tttggggttg ctctggaaaa ctcatttgca ccactgctgt
     1801 gccttggaat gctagttgga gtaataaatc tctggaacag attggaatca cacgacctgg
     1861 atggagtggg acagagaaat taacaattac acaagcttaa tacactcctt aattgaagaa
     1921 tcgcaaaacc agcaagaaaa gaatgaacaa gaattattgg aattagataa atgggcaagt
     1981 ttgtggaatt ggtttaacat aacaaattgg ctgtggtata taaaattatt cataatgata
     2041 gtaggaggct tggtaggttt aagaatagtt tttgctgtac tttctatagt gaatagagtt
     2101 aggcagggat attcaccatt atcgtttcag acccacctcc caaccccgag gggacccgac
     2161 aggcccgaag gaatagaaga agaaggtgga gagagagaca gagacagatc cattcgatta
     2221 gtgaacggat ctcgacggta tcggttaact tttaaaagaa aaggggggat tggggggtac
     2281 agtgcagggg aaagaatagt agacataata gcaacagaca tacaaactaa agaattacaa
     2341 aaacaaatta caaaaattca aaattttatc gatcacgaga ctagcctcga cgatggtcga
     2401 gtaccgggta ggggaggcgc ttttcccaag gcagtctgga gcatgcgctt tagcagcccc
     2461 gctgggcact tggcgctaca caagtggcct ctggcctcgc acacattcca catccaccgg
     2521 taggcgccaa ccggctccgt tctttggtgg ccccttcgcg ccaccttcta ctcctcccct
     2581 agtcaggaag ttcccccccg ccccgcagct cgcgtcgtgc aggacgtgac aaatggaagt
     2641 agcacgtctc actagtctcg tgcagatgga cagcaccgct gagcaatgga agcgggtagg
     2701 cctttggggc agcggccaat agcagctttg ctccttcgct ttctgggctc agaggctggg
     2761 aaggggtggg tccgggggcg ggctcagggg cgggctcagg ggcggggcgg gcgcccgaag
     2821 gtcctccgga ggcccggcat tctgcacgct tcaaaagcgc acgtctgccg cgctgttctc
     2881 ctcttcctca tctccgggcc tttcgacctc tagcgggatc cggcgcgtct gcaggatatc
     2941 aagcttgcgg taccgcgggc ccggccacca tggacaagaa gtacagcatc ggcctggcca
     3001 tcggcaccaa ctctgtgggc tgggccgtga tcaccgacga gtacaaggtg cccagcaaga
     3061 aattcaaggt gctgggcaac accgaccggc acagcatcaa gaagaacctg atcggcgccc
     3121 tgctgttcga cagcggagaa acagccgagg ccacccggct gaagagaacc gccagaagaa
     3181 gatacaccag acggaagaac cggatctgct atctgcaaga gatcttcagc aacgagatgg
     3241 ccaaggtgga cgacagcttc ttccacagac tggaagagtc cttcctggtg gaagaggata
     3301 agaagcacga gcggcacccc atcttcggca acatcgtgga cgaggtggcc taccacgaga
     3361 agtaccccac catctaccac ctgagaaaga aactggtgga cagcaccgac aaggccgacc
     3421 tgcggctgat ctatctggcc ctggcccaca tgatcaagtt ccggggccac ttcctgatcg
     3481 agggcgacct gaaccccgac aacagcgacg tggacaagct gttcatccag ctggtgcaga
     3541 cctacaacca gctgttcgag gaaaacccca tcaacgccag cggcgtggac gccaaggcca
     3601 tcctgtctgc cagactgagc aagagcagac ggctggaaaa tctgatcgcc cagctgcccg
     3661 gcgagaagaa gaatggcctg ttcggcaacc tgattgccct gagcctgggc ctgaccccca
     3721 acttcaagag caacttcgac ctggccgagg atgccaaact gcagctgagc aaggacacct
     3781 acgacgacga cctggacaac ctgctggccc agatcggcga ccagtacgcc gacctgtttc
     3841 tggccgccaa gaacctgtcc gacgccatcc tgctgagcga catcctgaga gtgaacaccg
     3901 agatcaccaa ggcccccctg agcgcctcta tgatcaagag atacgacgag caccaccagg
     3961 acctgaccct gctgaaagct ctcgtgcggc agcagctgcc tgagaagtac aaagagattt
     4021 tcttcgacca gagcaagaac ggctacgccg gctacatcga tggcggagcc agccaggaag
     4081 agttctacaa gttcatcaag cccatcctgg aaaagatgga cggcaccgag gaactgctcg
     4141 tgaagctgaa cagagaggac ctgctgcgga agcagcggac cttcgacaac ggcagcatcc
     4201 cccaccagat ccacctggga gagctgcacg ccattctgcg gcggcaggaa gatttttacc
     4261 cattcctgaa ggacaaccgg gaaaagatcg agaagatcct gaccttccgc atcccctact
     4321 acgtgggccc tctggccagg ggaaacagca gattcgcctg gatgaccaga aagagcgagg
     4381 aaaccatcac cccctggaac ttcgaggaag tggtggacaa gggcgccagc gcccagagct
     4441 tcatcgagcg gatgaccaac ttcgataaga acctgcccaa cgagaaggtg ctgcccaagc
     4501 acagcctgct gtacgagtac ttcaccgtgt acaacgagct gaccaaagtg aaatacgtga
     4561 ccgagggaat gagaaagccc gccttcctga gcggcgagca gaaaaaagcc atcgtggacc
     4621 tgctgttcaa gaccaaccgg aaagtgaccg tgaagcagct gaaagaggac tacttcaaga
     4681 aaatcgagtg cttcgactcc gtggaaatct ccggcgtgga agatcggttc aacgcctccc
     4741 tgggcacata ccacgatctg ctgaaaatta tcaaggacaa ggacttcctg gacaatgagg
     4801 aaaacgagga cattctggaa gatatcgtgc tgaccctgac actgtttgag gacagagaga
     4861 tgatcgagga acggctgaaa acctatgccc acctgttcga cgacaaagtg atgaagcagc
     4921 tgaagcggcg gagatacacc ggctggggca ggctgagccg gaagctgatc aacggcatcc
     4981 gggacaagca gtccggcaag acaatcctgg atttcctgaa gtccgacggc ttcgccaaca
     5041 gaaacttcat gcagctgatc cacgacgaca gcctgacctt taaagaggac atccagaaag
     5101 cccaggtgtc cggccagggc gatagcctgc acgagcacat tgccaatctg gccggcagcc
     5161 ccgccattaa gaagggcatc ctgcagacag tgaaggtggt ggacgagctc gtgaaagtga
     5221 tgggccggca caagcccgag aacatcgtga tcgaaatggc cagagagaac cagaccaccc
     5281 agaagggaca gaagaacagc cgcgagagaa tgaagcggat cgaagagggc atcaaagagc
     5341 tgggcagcca gatcctgaaa gaacaccccg tggaaaacac ccagctgcag aacgagaagc
     5401 tgtacctgta ctacctgcag aatgggcggg atatgtacgt ggaccaggaa ctggacatca
     5461 accggctgtc cgactacgat gtggacgcta tcgtgcctca gagctttctg aaggacgact
     5521 ccatcgataa caaagtgctg actcggagcg acaagaaccg gggcaagagc gacaacgtgc
     5581 cctccgaaga ggtcgtgaag aagatgaaga actactggcg ccagctgctg aatgccaagc
     5641 tgattaccca gaggaagttc gacaatctga ccaaggccga gagaggcggc ctgagcgaac
     5701 tggataaggc cggcttcatc aagagacagc tggtggaaac ccggcagatc acaaagcacg
     5761 tggcacagat cctggactcc cggatgaaca ctaagtacga cgagaacgac aaactgatcc
     5821 gggaagtgaa agtgatcacc ctgaagtcca agctggtgtc cgatttccgg aaggatttcc
     5881 agttttacaa agtgcgcgag atcaacaact accaccacgc ccacgacgcc tacctgaacg
     5941 ccgtcgtggg aaccgccctg atcaaaaagt accctaagct ggaaagcgag ttcgtgtacg
     6001 gcgactacaa ggtgtacgac gtgcggaaga tgatcgccaa gagcgagcag gaaatcggca
     6061 aggctaccgc caagtacttc ttctacagca acatcatgaa ctttttcaag accgagatta
     6121 ccctggccaa cggcgagatc cggaagcggc ctctgatcga gacaaacggc gaaacaggcg
     6181 agatcgtgtg ggataagggc cgggactttg ccaccgtgcg gaaagtgctg tctatgcccc
     6241 aagtgaatat cgtgaaaaag accgaggtgc agacaggcgg cttcagcaaa gagtctatcc
     6301 tgcccaagag gaacagcgac aagctgatcg ccagaaagaa ggactgggac cctaagaagt
     6361 acggcggctt cgacagcccc accgtggcct attctgtgct ggtggtggcc aaagtggaaa
     6421 agggcaagtc caagaaactg aagagtgtga aagagctgct ggggatcacc atcatggaaa
     6481 gaagcagctt cgagaagaat cccatcgact ttctggaagc caagggctac aaagaagtga
     6541 aaaaggacct gatcatcaag ctgcctaagt actccctgtt cgagctggaa aacggccgga
     6601 agagaatgct ggcctctgcc ggcgaactgc agaagggaaa cgaactggcc ctgccctcca
     6661 aatatgtgaa cttcctgtac ctggccagcc actatgagaa gctgaagggc tcccccgagg
     6721 ataatgagca gaaacagctg tttgtggaac agcacaaaca ctacctggac gagatcatcg
     6781 agcagatcag cgagttctcc aagagagtga tcctggccga cgctaatctg gacaaggtgc
     6841 tgagcgccta caacaagcac agagacaagc ctatcagaga gcaggccgag aatatcatcc
     6901 acctgtttac cctgaccaat ctgggagccc ctgccgcctt caagtacttt gacaccacca
     6961 tcgaccggaa gaggtacacc agcaccaaag aggtgctgga cgccaccctg atccaccaga
     7021 gcatcaccgg cctgtacgag acacggatcg acctgtctca gctgggaggc gacgcctatc
     7081 cctatgacgt gcccgattat gccagcctgg gcagcggctc ccccaagaaa aaacgcaagg
     7141 tggaagatcc taagaaaaag cggaaagtgg acggcattgg tagtgggagc aacggcagca
     7201 gcggatccag cgagctgatt aaggagaaca tgcacatgaa gctgtacatg gagggcaccg
     7261 tggacaacca tcacttcaag tgcacatccg agggcgaagg caagccctac gagggcaccc
     7321 agaccatgag aatcaaggtg gtcgagggcg gccctctccc cttcgccttc gacatcctgg
     7381 ctactagctt cctctacggc agcaagacct tcatcaacca cacccagggc atccccgact
     7441 tcttcaagca gtccttccct gagggcttca catgggagag agtcaccaca tacgaagacg
     7501 ggggcgtgct gaccgctacc caggacacca gcctccagga cggctgcctc atctacaacg
     7561 tcaagatcag aggggtgaac ttcacatcca acggccctgt gatgcagaag aaaacactcg
     7621 gctgggaggc cttcaccgag acgctgtacc ccgctgacgg cggcctggaa ggcagaaacg
     7681 acatggccct gaagctcgtg ggcgggagcc atctgatcgc aaacatcaag accacatata
     7741 gatccaagaa acccgctaag aacctcaaga tgcctggcgt ctactatgtg gactacagac
     7801 tggaaagaat caaggaggcc aacaacgaga cctacgtcga gcagcacgag gtggcagtgg
     7861 ccagatactg cgacctccct agcaaactgg ggcacaagct taatggtgga ggaggttctg
     7921 gaggcggtgg aagtggtggc ggaggtagcg tcgacaacca cgaccaggaa tttgaccctc
     7981 caaaggttta cccacctgtc ccagctgaga agaggaagcc catccgggtg ctgtctctct
     8041 ttgatggaat cgctacaggg ctcctggtgc tgaaggactt gggcattcag gtggaccgct
     8101 acattgcctc ggaggtgtgt gaggactcca tcacggtggg catggtgcgg caccagggga
     8161 agatcatgta cgtcggggac gtccgcagcg tcacacagaa gcatatccag gagtggggcc
     8221 cattcgatct ggtgattggg ggcagtccct gcaatgacct ctccatcgtc aaccctgctc
     8281 gcaagggcct ctacgagggc actggccggc tcttctttga gttctaccgc ctcctgcatg
     8341 atgcgcggcc caaggaggga gatgatcgcc ccttcttctg gctctttgcc aatgtggtgg
     8401 ccatgggcgt tagtgacaag agggacatct cgcgatttct cgagtccaac cctgtgatga
     8461 ttgatgccaa agaagtgtca gctgcacaca gggcccgcta cttctggggt aaccttcccg
     8521 gtatgaacag gccgttggca tccactgtga atgataagct ggagctgcag gagtgtctgg
     8581 agcatggcag gatagccaag ttcagcaaag tgaggaccat tactacgagg tcaaactcca
     8641 taaagcaggg caaagaccag cattttcctg tcttcatgaa tgagaaagag gacatcttat
     8701 ggtgcactga aatggaaagg gtatttggtt tcccagtcca ctatactgac gtctccaaca
     8761 tgagccgctt ggcgaggcag agactgctgg gccggtcatg gagcgtgcca gtcatccgcc
     8821 acctcttcgc tccgctgaag gagtattttg cgtgtgtgta atagatgcat ggccggcctt
     8881 aattaaacgc gtctcgaggg aattccgata atcaacctct ggattacaaa atttgtgaaa
     8941 gattgactgg tattcttaac tatgttgctc cttttacgct atgtggatac gctgctttaa
     9001 tgcctttgta tcatgctatt gcttcccgta tggctttcat tttctcctcc ttgtataaat
     9061 cctggttgct gtctctttat gaggagttgt ggcccgttgt caggcaacgt ggcgtggtgt
     9121 gcactgtgtt tgctgacgca acccccactg gttggggcat tgccaccacc tgtcagctcc
     9181 tttccgggac tttcgctttc cccctcccta ttgccacggc ggaactcatc gccgcctgcc
     9241 ttgcccgctg ctggacaggg gctcggctgt tgggcactga caattccgtg gtgttgtcgg
     9301 ggaagctgac gtcctttcca tggctgctcg cctgtgttgc cacctggatt ctgcgcggga
     9361 cgtccttctg ctacgtccct tcggccctca atccagcgga ccttccttcc cgcggcctgc
     9421 tgccggctct gcggcctctt ccgcgtcttc gccttcgccc tcagacgagt cggatctccc
     9481 tttgggccgc ctccccgcat cgggaattcg agctcggtac ctttaagacc aatgacttac
     9541 aaggcagctg tagatcttag ccacttttta aaagaaaagg ggggactgga agggctaatt
     9601 cactcccaac gaagacaaga tctgcttttt gcttgtactg ggtctctctg gttagaccag
     9661 atctgagcct gggagctctc tggctaacta gggaacccac tgcttaagcc tcaataaagc
     9721 ttgccttgag tgcttcaagt agtgtgtgcc cgtctgttgt gtgactctgg taactagaga
     9781 tccctcagac ccttttagtc agtgtggaaa atctctagca gcatctagct agaattaatt
     9841 ccgtgtattc tatagtgtca cctaaatcgt atgtgtatga tacataaggt tatgtattaa
     9901 ttgtagccgc gttctaacga caatatgtac aagcctaatt gtgtagcatc tggcttactg
     9961 aagcagaccc tatcatctct ctcgtaaact gccgtcagag tcggtttggt tggacgaacc
    10021 ttctgagttt ctggtaacgc cgtcccgcac ccggaaatgg tcagcgaacc aatcagcagg
    10081 gtcatcgcta gcctaggctt ttgcgtcgag acgtacccaa ttcgccctat agtgagtcgt
    10141 attacgcgcg ctcactggcc gtcgttttac aacgtcgtga ctgggaaaac cctggcgtta
    10201 cccaacttaa tcgccttgca gcacatcccc ctttcgccag ctggcgtaat agcgaagagg
    10261 cccgcaccga tcgcccttcc caacagttgc gcagcctgaa tggcgaatgg cgcgnnnnnn
    10321 nnnnnnnnnn nnnnnnnnnn nnnnnnnnnn nnnnnnnnnn nnnnnnnnnn nnnnnnnnnn
    10381 nnnnnnnnnn nnnnnnnnnn nnnnnnnnnn nnnnnnnnnn nnnnnnnnnn nnnnnnnncn
    10441 nnnnnnnnnn nnnnnnnnnn nnnnnnnnnn nnnnnnnnnn nnnnnnnnnn nnnnnnnnnn
    10501 nnnnnnnnnn nnnnnnnnnn nnnnnnnnnn annnnnnnnn nnnnnnnnnn nnnnnnnnnn
    10561 nnnnnnnnnn nnnnnnnnnn cctttgacgt tggagtccac gttctttaat agtggactct
    10621 tgttccaaac tggaacaaca ctcaacccta tctcggtcta ttcttttgat ttataaggga
    10681 ttttgccgat ttcggcctat tggttaaaaa atgagctgat ttaacaaaaa tttaacgcga
    10741 attttaacaa aatattaacg tttacaattt cccaggtggc acttttcggg gaaatgtgcg
    10801 cggaacccct atttgtttat ttttctaaat acattcaaat atgtatccgc tcatgagaca
    10861 ataaccctga taaatgcttc aataatattg aaaaaggaag agtatgagta ttcaacattt
    10921 ccgtgtcgcc cttattccct tttttgcggc attttgcctt cctgtttttg ctcacccaga
    10981 aacgctggtg aaagtaaaag atgctgaaga tcagttgggt gcacgagtgg gttacatcga
    11041 actggatctc aacagcggta agatccttga gagttttcgc cccgaagaac gttttccaat
    11101 gatgagcact tttaaagttc tgctatgtgg cgcggtatta tcccgtattg acgccgggca
    11161 agagcaactc ggtcgccgca tacactattc tcagaatgac ttggttgagt actcaccagt
    11221 cacagaaaag catcttacgg atggcatgac agtaagagaa ttatgcagtg ctgccataac
    11281 catgagtgat aacactgcgg ccaacttact tctgacaacg atcggaggac cgaaggagct
    11341 aaccgctttt ttgcacaaca tgggggatca tgtaactcgc cttgatcgtt gggaaccgga
    11401 gctgaatgaa gccataccaa acgacgagcg tgacaccacg atgcctgtag caatggcaac
    11461 aacgttgcgc aaactattaa ctggcgaact acttactcta gcttcccggc aacaattaat
    11521 agactggatg gaggcggata aagttgcagg accacttctg cgctcggccc ttccggctgg
    11581 ctggtttatt gctgataaat ctggagccgg tgagcgtggg tctcgcggta tcattgcagc
    11641 actggggcca gatggtaagc cctcccgtat cgtagttatc tacacgacgg ggagtcaggc
    11701 aactatggat gaacgaaata gacagatcgc tgagataggt gcctcactga ttaagcattg
    11761 gtaactgtca gaccaagttt actcatatat actttagatt gatttaaaac ttcattttta
    11821 atttaaaagg atctaggtga agatcctttt tgataatctc atgaccaaaa tcccttaacg
    11881 tgagttttcg ttccactgag cgtcagaccc cgtagaaaag atcaaaggat cttcttgaga
    11941 tccttttttt ctgcgcgtaa tctgctgctt gcaaacaaaa aaaccaccgc taccagcggt
    12001 ggtttgtttg ccggatcaag agctaccaac tctttttccg aaggtaactg gcttcagcag
    12061 agcgcagata ccaaatactg tccttctagt gtagccgtag ttaggccacc acttcaagaa
    12121 ctctgtagca ccgcctacat acctcgctct gctaatcctg ttaccagtgg ctgctgccag
    12181 tggcgataag tcgtgtctta ccgggttgga ctcaagacga tagttaccgg ataaggcgca
    12241 gcggtcgggc tgaacggggg gttcgtgcac acagcccagc ttggagcgaa cgacctacac
    12301 cgaactgaga tacctacagc gtgagctatg agaaagcgcc acgcttcccg aagggagaaa
    12361 ggcggacagg tatccggtaa gcggcagggt cggaacagga gagcgcacga gggagcttcc
    12421 agggggaaac gcctggtatc tttatagtcc tgtcgggttt cgccacctct gacttgagcg
    12481 tcgatttttg tgatgctcgt caggggggcg gagcctatgg aaaaacgcca gcaacgcggc
    12541 ctttttacgg ttcctggcct tttgctggcc ttttgctcac atgttctttc ctgcgttatc
    12601 ccctgattct gtggataacc gtattaccgc ctttgagtga gctgataccg ctcgccgcag
    12661 ccgaacgacc gagcgcagcg agtcagtgag cgaggaagcg gaagagcgcc caatacgcaa
    12721 accgcctctc cccgcgcgtt ggccgattca ttaatgcagc tggcacgaca ggtttcccga
    12781 ctggaaagcg ggcagtgagc gcaacgcaat taatgtgagt tagctcactc attaggcacc
    12841 ccaggcttta cactttatgc ttccggctcg tatgttgtgt ggaattgtga gcggataaca
    12901 atttcacaca ggaaacagct atgaccatga ttacgccaag cgcgcaatta accctcacta
    12961 aagggaacaa aagctggagc tgc
//
