>Addgene plasmid #71213 | pCCL-PGK-SPdCas9-BFP-DNMT3A(E752A) | addgene full sequence | sequence record 213275 | Addgene NGS Result
AAGCTTGGCCATTGCATACGTTGTATCCATATCATAATATGTACATTTATATTGGCTCATGTCCAACATT
ACCGCCATGTTGACATTGATTATTGACTAGTTATTAATAGTAATCAATTACGGGGTCATTAGTTCATAGC
CCATATATGGAGTTCCGCGTTACATAACTTACGGTAAATGGCCCGCCTGGCTGACCGCCCAACGACCCCC
GCCCATTGACGTCAATAATGACGTATGTTCCCATAGTAACGCCAATAGGGACTTTCCATTGACGTCAATG
GGTGGAGTATTTACGGTAAACTGCCCACTTGGCAGTACATCAAGTGTATCATATGCCAAGTACGCCCCCT
ATTGACGTCAATGACGGTAAATGGCCCGCCTGGCATTATGCCCAGTACATGACCTTATGGGACTTTCCTA
CTTGGCAGTACATCTACGTATTAGTCATCGCTATTACCATGGTGATGCGGTTTTGGCAGTACATCAATGG
GCGTGGATAGCGGTTTGACTCACGGGGATTTCCAAGTCTCCACCCCATTGACGTCAATGGGAGTTTGTTT
TGGCACCAAAATCAACGGGACTTTCCAAAATGTCGTAACAACTCCGCCCCATTGACGCAAATGGGCGGTA
GGCGTGTACGGTGGGAGGTCTATATAAGCAGAGCTCGTTTAGTGAACCGGGGTCTCTCTGGTTAGACCAG
ATCTGAGCCTGGGAGCTCTCTGGCTAACTAGGGAACCCACTGCTTAAGCCTCAATAAAGCTTGCCTTGAG
TGCTTCAAGTAGTGTGTGCCCGTCTGTTGTGTGACTCTGGTAACTAGAGATCCCTCAGACCCTTTTAGTC
AGTGTGGAAAATCTCTAGCAGTGGCGCCCGAACAGGGACTTGAAAGCGAAAGGGAAACCAGAGGAGCTCT
CTCGACGCAGGACTCGGCTTGCTGAAGCGCGCACGGCAAGAGGCGAGGGGCGGCGACTGGTGAGTACGCC
AAAAATTTTGACTAGCGGAGGCTAGAAGGAGAGAGATGGGTGCGAGAGCGTCAGTATTAAGCGGGGGAGA
ATTAGATCGCGATGGGAAAAAATTCGGTTAAGGCCAGGGGGAAAGAAAAAATATAAATTAAAACATATAG
TATGGGCAAGCAGGGAGCTAGAACGATTCGCAGTTAATCCTGGCCTGTTAGAAACATCAGAAGGCTGTAG
ACAAATACTGGGACAGCTACAACCATCCCTTCAGACAGGATCAGAAGAACTTAGATCATTATATAATACA
GTAGCAACCCTCTATTGTGTGCATCAAAGGATAGAGATAAAAGACACCAAGGAAGCTTTAGACAAGATAG
AGGAAGAGCAAAACAAAAGTAAGACCACCGCACAGCAAGCGGCCGCTGATCTTCAGACCTGGAGGAGGAG
ATATGAGGGACAATTGGAGAAGTGAATTATATAAATATAAAGTAGTAAAAATTGAACCATTAGGAGTAGC
ACCCACCAAGGCAAAGAGAAGAGTGGTGCAGAGAGAAAAAAGAGCAGTGGGAATAGGAGCTTTGTTCCTT
GGGTTCTTGGGAGCAGCAGGAAGCACTATGGGCGCAGCGTCAATGACGCTGACGGTACAGGCCAGACAAT
TATTGTCTGGTATAGTGCAGCAGCAGAACAATTTGCTGAGGGCTATTGAGGCGCAACAGCATCTGTTGCA
ACTCACAGTCTGGGGCATCAAGCAGCTCCAGGCAAGAATCCTGGCTGTGGAAAGATACCTAAAGGATCAA
CAGCTCCTGGGGATTTGGGGTTGCTCTGGAAAACTCATTTGCACCACTGCTGTGCCTTGGAATGCTAGTT
GGAGTAATAAATCTCTGGAACAGATTTGGAATCACACGACCTGGATGGAGTGGGACAGAGAAATTAACAA
TTACACAAGCTTAATACACTCCTTAATTGAAGAATCGCAAAACCAGCAAGAAAAGAATGAACAAGAATTA
TTGGAATTAGATAAATGGGCAAGTTTGTGGAATTGGTTTAACATAACAAATTGGCTGTGGTATATAAAAT
TATTCATAATGATAGTAGGAGGCTTGGTAGGTTTAAGAATAGTTTTTGCTGTACTTTCTATAGTGAATAG
AGTTAGGCAGGGATATTCACCATTATCGTTTCAGACCCACCTCCCAACCCCGAGGGGACCCGACAGGCCC
GAAGGAATAGAAGAAGAAGGTGGAGAGAGAGACAGAGACAGATCCATTCGATTAGTGAACGGATCTCGAC
GGTATCGGTTAACTTTTAAAAGAAAAGGGGGGATTGGGGGGTACAGTGCAGGGGAAAGAATAGTAGACAT
AATAGCAACAGACATACAAACTAAAGAATTACAAAAACAAATTACAAAAATTCAAAATTTTATCGATCAC
GAGACTAGCCTCGACGATGGTCGAGTACCGGGTAGGGGAGGCGCTTTTCCCAAGGCAGTCTGGAGCATGC
GCTTTAGCAGCCCCGCTGGGCACTTGGCGCTACACAAGTGGCCTCTGGCCTCGCACACATTCCACATCCA
CCGGTAGGCGCCAACCGGCTCCGTTCTTTGGTGGCCCCTTCGCGCCACCTTCTACTCCTCCCCTAGTCAG
GAAGTTCCCCCCCGCCCCGCAGCTCGCGTCGTGCAGGACGTGACAAATGGAAGTAGCACGTCTCACTAGT
CTCGTGCAGATGGACAGCACCGCTGAGCAATGGAAGCGGGTAGGCCTTTGGGGCAGCGGCCAATAGCAGC
TTTGCTCCTTCGCTTTCTGGGCTCAGAGGCTGGGAAGGGGTGGGTCCGGGGGCGGGCTCAGGGGCGGGCT
CAGGGGCGGGGCGGGCGCCCGAAGGTCCTCCGGAGGCCCGGCATTCTGCACGCTTCAAAAGCGCACGTCT
GCCGCGCTGTTCTCCTCTTCCTCATCTCCGGGCCTTTCGACCTCTAGCGGGATCCGGCGCGTCTGCAGGA
TATCAAGCTTGCGGTACCGCGGGCCCGGCCACCATGGACAAGAAGTACAGCATCGGCCTGGCCATCGGCA
CCAACTCTGTGGGCTGGGCCGTGATCACCGACGAGTACAAGGTGCCCAGCAAGAAATTCAAGGTGCTGGG
CAACACCGACCGGCACAGCATCAAGAAGAACCTGATCGGCGCCCTGCTGTTCGACAGCGGAGAAACAGCC
GAGGCCACCCGGCTGAAGAGAACCGCCAGAAGAAGATACACCAGACGGAAGAACCGGATCTGCTATCTGC
AAGAGATCTTCAGCAACGAGATGGCCAAGGTGGACGACAGCTTCTTCCACAGACTGGAAGAGTCCTTCCT
GGTGGAAGAGGATAAGAAGCACGAGCGGCACCCCATCTTCGGCAACATCGTGGACGAGGTGGCCTACCAC
GAGAAGTACCCCACCATCTACCACCTGAGAAAGAAACTGGTGGACAGCACCGACAAGGCCGACCTGCGGC
TGATCTATCTGGCCCTGGCCCACATGATCAAGTTCCGGGGCCACTTCCTGATCGAGGGCGACCTGAACCC
CGACAACAGCGACGTGGACAAGCTGTTCATCCAGCTGGTGCAGACCTACAACCAGCTGTTCGAGGAAAAC
CCCATCAACGCCAGCGGCGTGGACGCCAAGGCCATCCTGTCTGCCAGACTGAGCAAGAGCAGACGGCTGG
AAAATCTGATCGCCCAGCTGCCCGGCGAGAAGAAGAATGGCCTGTTCGGCAACCTGATTGCCCTGAGCCT
GGGCCTGACCCCCAACTTCAAGAGCAACTTCGACCTGGCCGAGGATGCCAAACTGCAGCTGAGCAAGGAC
ACCTACGACGACGACCTGGACAACCTGCTGGCCCAGATCGGCGACCAGTACGCCGACCTGTTTCTGGCCG
CCAAGAACCTGTCCGACGCCATCCTGCTGAGCGACATCCTGAGAGTGAACACCGAGATCACCAAGGCCCC
CCTGAGCGCCTCTATGATCAAGAGATACGACGAGCACCACCAGGACCTGACCCTGCTGAAAGCTCTCGTG
CGGCAGCAGCTGCCTGAGAAGTACAAAGAGATTTTCTTCGACCAGAGCAAGAACGGCTACGCCGGCTACA
TCGATGGCGGAGCCAGCCAGGAAGAGTTCTACAAGTTCATCAAGCCCATCCTGGAAAAGATGGACGGCAC
CGAGGAACTGCTCGTGAAGCTGAACAGAGAGGACCTGCTGCGGAAGCAGCGGACCTTCGACAACGGCAGC
ATCCCCCACCAGATCCACCTGGGAGAGCTGCACGCCATTCTGCGGCGGCAGGAAGATTTTTACCCATTCC
TGAAGGACAACCGGGAAAAGATCGAGAAGATCCTGACCTTCCGCATCCCCTACTACGTGGGCCCTCTGGC
CAGGGGAAACAGCAGATTCGCCTGGATGACCAGAAAGAGCGAGGAAACCATCACCCCCTGGAACTTCGAG
GAAGTGGTGGACAAGGGCGCCAGCGCCCAGAGCTTCATCGAGCGGATGACCAACTTCGATAAGAACCTGC
CCAACGAGAAGGTGCTGCCCAAGCACAGCCTGCTGTACGAGTACTTCACCGTGTACAACGAGCTGACCAA
AGTGAAATACGTGACCGAGGGAATGAGAAAGCCCGCCTTCCTGAGCGGCGAGCAGAAAAAAGCCATCGTG
GACCTGCTGTTCAAGACCAACCGGAAAGTGACCGTGAAGCAGCTGAAAGAGGACTACTTCAAGAAAATCG
AGTGCTTCGACTCCGTGGAAATCTCCGGCGTGGAAGATCGGTTCAACGCCTCCCTGGGCACATACCACGA
TCTGCTGAAAATTATCAAGGACAAGGACTTCCTGGACAATGAGGAAAACGAGGACATTCTGGAAGATATC
GTGCTGACCCTGACACTGTTTGAGGACAGAGAGATGATCGAGGAACGGCTGAAAACCTATGCCCACCTGT
TCGACGACAAAGTGATGAAGCAGCTGAAGCGGCGGAGATACACCGGCTGGGGCAGGCTGAGCCGGAAGCT
GATCAACGGCATCCGGGACAAGCAGTCCGGCAAGACAATCCTGGATTTCCTGAAGTCCGACGGCTTCGCC
AACAGAAACTTCATGCAGCTGATCCACGACGACAGCCTGACCTTTAAAGAGGACATCCAGAAAGCCCAGG
TGTCCGGCCAGGGCGATAGCCTGCACGAGCACATTGCCAATCTGGCCGGCAGCCCCGCCATTAAGAAGGG
CATCCTGCAGACAGTGAAGGTGGTGGACGAGCTCGTGAAAGTGATGGGCCGGCACAAGCCCGAGAACATC
GTGATCGAAATGGCCAGAGAGAACCAGACCACCCAGAAGGGACAGAAGAACAGCCGCGAGAGAATGAAGC
GGATCGAAGAGGGCATCAAAGAGCTGGGCAGCCAGATCCTGAAAGAACACCCCGTGGAAAACACCCAGCT
GCAGAACGAGAAGCTGTACCTGTACTACCTGCAGAATGGGCGGGATATGTACGTGGACCAGGAACTGGAC
ATCAACCGGCTGTCCGACTACGATGTGGACGCTATCGTGCCTCAGAGCTTTCTGAAGGACGACTCCATCG
ATAACAAAGTGCTGACTCGGAGCGACAAGAACCGGGGCAAGAGCGACAACGTGCCCTCCGAAGAGGTCGT
GAAGAAGATGAAGAACTACTGGCGCCAGCTGCTGAATGCCAAGCTGATTACCCAGAGGAAGTTCGACAAT
CTGACCAAGGCCGAGAGAGGCGGCCTGAGCGAACTGGATAAGGCCGGCTTCATCAAGAGACAGCTGGTGG
AAACCCGGCAGATCACAAAGCACGTGGCACAGATCCTGGACTCCCGGATGAACACTAAGTACGACGAGAA
CGACAAACTGATCCGGGAAGTGAAAGTGATCACCCTGAAGTCCAAGCTGGTGTCCGATTTCCGGAAGGAT
TTCCAGTTTTACAAAGTGCGCGAGATCAACAACTACCACCACGCCCACGACGCCTACCTGAACGCCGTCG
TGGGAACCGCCCTGATCAAAAAGTACCCTAAGCTGGAAAGCGAGTTCGTGTACGGCGACTACAAGGTGTA
CGACGTGCGGAAGATGATCGCCAAGAGCGAGCAGGAAATCGGCAAGGCTACCGCCAAGTACTTCTTCTAC
AGCAACATCATGAACTTTTTCAAGACCGAGATTACCCTGGCCAACGGCGAGATCCGGAAGCGGCCTCTGA
TCGAGACAAACGGCGAAACAGGCGAGATCGTGTGGGATAAGGGCCGGGACTTTGCCACCGTGCGGAAAGT
GCTGTCTATGCCCCAAGTGAATATCGTGAAAAAGACCGAGGTGCAGACAGGCGGCTTCAGCAAAGAGTCT
ATCCTGCCCAAGAGGAACAGCGACAAGCTGATCGCCAGAAAGAAGGACTGGGACCCTAAGAAGTACGGCG
GCTTCGACAGCCCCACCGTGGCCTATTCTGTGCTGGTGGTGGCCAAAGTGGAAAAGGGCAAGTCCAAGAA
ACTGAAGAGTGTGAAAGAGCTGCTGGGGATCACCATCATGGAAAGAAGCAGCTTCGAGAAGAATCCCATC
GACTTTCTGGAAGCCAAGGGCTACAAAGAAGTGAAAAAGGACCTGATCATCAAGCTGCCTAAGTACTCCC
TGTTCGAGCTGGAAAACGGCCGGAAGAGAATGCTGGCCTCTGCCGGCGAACTGCAGAAGGGAAACGAACT
GGCCCTGCCCTCCAAATATGTGAACTTCCTGTACCTGGCCAGCCACTATGAGAAGCTGAAGGGCTCCCCC
GAGGATAATGAGCAGAAACAGCTGTTTGTGGAACAGCACAAACACTACCTGGACGAGATCATCGAGCAGA
TCAGCGAGTTCTCCAAGAGAGTGATCCTGGCCGACGCTAATCTGGACAAGGTGCTGAGCGCCTACAACAA
GCACAGAGACAAGCCTATCAGAGAGCAGGCCGAGAATATCATCCACCTGTTTACCCTGACCAATCTGGGA
GCCCCTGCCGCCTTCAAGTACTTTGACACCACCATCGACCGGAAGAGGTACACCAGCACCAAAGAGGTGC
TGGACGCCACCCTGATCCACCAGAGCATCACCGGCCTGTACGAGACACGGATCGACCTGTCTCAGCTGGG
AGGCGACGCCTATCCCTATGACGTGCCCGATTATGCCAGCCTGGGCAGCGGCTCCCCCAAGAAAAAACGC
AAGGTGGAAGATCCTAAGAAAAAGCGGAAAGTGGACGGCATTGGTAGTGGGAGCAACGGCAGCAGCGGAT
CCAGCGAGCTGATTAAGGAGAACATGCACATGAAGCTGTACATGGAGGGCACCGTGGACAACCATCACTT
CAAGTGCACATCCGAGGGCGAAGGCAAGCCCTACGAGGGCACCCAGACCATGAGAATCAAGGTGGTCGAG
GGCGGCCCTCTCCCCTTCGCCTTCGACATCCTGGCTACTAGCTTCCTCTACGGCAGCAAGACCTTCATCA
ACCACACCCAGGGCATCCCCGACTTCTTCAAGCAGTCCTTCCCTGAGGGCTTCACATGGGAGAGAGTCAC
CACATACGAAGACGGGGGCGTGCTGACCGCTACCCAGGACACCAGCCTCCAGGACGGCTGCCTCATCTAC
AACGTCAAGATCAGAGGGGTGAACTTCACATCCAACGGCCCTGTGATGCAGAAGAAAACACTCGGCTGGG
AGGCCTTCACCGAGACGCTGTACCCCGCTGACGGCGGCCTGGAAGGCAGAAACGACATGGCCCTGAAGCT
CGTGGGCGGGAGCCATCTGATCGCAAACATCAAGACCACATATAGATCCAAGAAACCCGCTAAGAACCTC
AAGATGCCTGGCGTCTACTATGTGGACTACAGACTGGAAAGAATCAAGGAGGCCAACAACGAGACCTACG
TCGAGCAGCACGAGGTGGCAGTGGCCAGATACTGCGACCTCCCTAGCAAACTGGGGCACAAGCTTAATGG
TGGAGGAGGTTCTGGAGGCGGTGGAAGTGGTGGCGGAGGTAGCGTCGACAACCACGACCAGGAATTTGAC
CCTCCAAAGGTTTACCCACCTGTCCCAGCTGAGAAGAGGAAGCCCATCCGGGTGCTGTCTCTCTTTGATG
GAATCGCTACAGGGCTCCTGGTGCTGAAGGACTTGGGCATTCAGGTGGACCGCTACATTGCCTCGGAGGT
GTGTGAGGACTCCATCACGGTGGGCATGGTGCGGCACCAGGGGAAGATCATGTACGTCGGGGACGTCCGC
AGCGTCACACAGAAGCATATCCAGGAGTGGGGCCCATTCGATCTGGTGATTGGGGGCAGTCCCTGCAATG
ACCTCTCCATCGTCAACCCTGCTCGCAAGGGCCTCTACGAGGGCACTGGCCGGCTCTTCTTTGAGTTCTA
CCGCCTCCTGCATGATGCGCGGCCCAAGGAGGGAGATGATCGCCCCTTCTTCTGGCTCTTTGCCAATGTG
GTGGCCATGGGCGTTAGTGACAAGAGGGACATCTCGCGATTTCTCGAGTCCAACCCTGTGATGATTGATG
CCAAAGAAGTGTCAGCTGCACACAGGGCCCGCTACTTCTGGGGTAACCTTCCCGGTATGAACAGGCCGTT
GGCATCCACTGTGAATGATAAGCTGGAGCTGCAGGAGTGTCTGGAGCATGGCAGGATAGCCAAGTTCAGC
AAAGTGAGGACCATTACTACGAGGTCAAACTCCATAAAGCAGGGCAAAGACCAGCATTTTCCTGTCTTCA
TGAATGAGAAAGAGGACATCTTATGGTGCACTGAAATGGAAAGGGTATTTGGTTTCCCAGTCCACTATAC
TGACGTCTCCAACATGAGCCGCTTGGCGAGGCAGAGACTGCTGGGCCGGTCATGGAGCGTGCCAGTCATC
CGCCACCTCTTCGCTCCGCTGAAGGAGTATTTTGCGTGTGTGTAATAGATGCATGGCCGGCCTTAATTAA
ACGCGTCTCGAGGGAATTCCGATAATCAACCTCTGGATTACAAAATTTGTGAAAGATTGACTGGTATTCT
TAACTATGTTGCTCCTTTTACGCTATGTGGATACGCTGCTTTAATGCCTTTGTATCATGCTATTGCTTCC
CGTATGGCTTTCATTTTCTCCTCCTTGTATAAATCCTGGTTGCTGTCTCTTTATGAGGAGTTGTGGCCCG
TTGTCAGGCAACGTGGCGTGGTGTGCACTGTGTTTGCTGACGCAACCCCCACTGGTTGGGGCATTGCCAC
CACCTGTCAGCTCCTTTCCGGGACTTTCGCTTTCCCCCTCCCTATTGCCACGGCGGAACTCATCGCCGCC
TGCCTTGCCCGCTGCTGGACAGGGGCTCGGCTGTTGGGCACTGACAATTCCGTGGTGTTGTCGGGGAAGC
TGACGTCCTTTCCATGGCTGCTCGCCTGTGTTGCCACCTGGATTCTGCGCGGGACGTCCTTCTGCTACGT
CCCTTCGGCCCTCAATCCAGCGGACCTTCCTTCCCGCGGCCTGCTGCCGGCTCTGCGGCCTCTTCCGCGT
CTTCGCCTTCGCCCTCAGACGAGTCGGATCTCCCTTTGGGCCGCCTCCCCGCATCGGGAATTCGAGCTCG
GTACCTTTAAGACCAATGACTTACAAGGCAGCTGTAGATCTTAGCCACTTTTTAAAAGAAAAGGGGGGAC
TGGAAGGGCTAATTCACTCCCAACGAAGACAAGATCTGCTTTTTGCTTGTACTGGGTCTCTCTGGTTAGA
CCAGATCTGAGCCTGGGAGCTCTCTGGCTAACTAGGGAACCCACTGCTTAAGCCTCAATAAAGCTTGCCT
TGAGTGCTTCAAGTAGTGTGTGCCCGTCTGTTGTGTGACTCTGGTAACTAGAGATCCCTCAGACCCTTTT
AGTCAGTGTGGAAAATCTCTAGCAGCATCTAGCTAGAATTAATTCCGTGTATTCTATAGTGTCACCTAAA
TCGTATGTGTATGATACATAAGGTTATGTATTAATTGTAGCCGCGTTCTAACGACAATATGTACAAGCCT
AATTGTGTAGCATCTGGCTTACTGAAGCAGACCCTATCATCTCTCTCGTAAACTGCCGTCAGAGTCGGTT
TGGTTGGACGAACCTTCTGAGTTTCTGGTAACGCCGTCCCGCACCCGGAAATGGTCAGCGAACCAATCAG
CAGGGTCATCGCTAGCCTAGGGACGTACCCAATTCGCCCTATAGTGAGTCGTATTACGCGCGCTCACTGG
CCGTCGTTTTACAACGTCGTGACTGGGAAAACCCTGGCGTTACCCAACTTAATCGCCTTGCAGCACATCC
CCCTTTCGCCAGCTGGCGTAATAGCGAAGAGGCCCGCACCGATCGCCCTTCCCAACAGTTGCGCAGCCTG
AATGGCGAATGGG
[124 nt withheld, positions 10304-10427]
C
[91 nt withheld, positions 10429-10519]
A
[49 nt withheld, positions 10521-10569]
CCTTTGACGTTGGAGTCCACGTTCTTTAATAGTGGACTCTTGTTCCAAACTGGAACAACACTCAACCCTA
TCTCGGTCTATTCTTTTGATTTATAAGGGATTTTGCCGATTTCGGCCTATTGGTTAAAAAATGAGCTGAT
TTAACAAAAATTTAACGCGAATTTTAACAAAATATTAACGCTTACAATTTAGGTGGCACTTTTCGGGGAA
ATGTGCGCGGAACCCCTATTTGTTTATTTTTCTAAATACATTCAAATATGTATCCGCTCATGAGACAATA
ACCCTGATAAATGCTTCAATAATATTGAAAAAGGAAGAGTATGAGTATTCAACATTTCCGTGTCGCCCTT
ATTCCCTTTTTTGCGGCATTTTGCCTTCCTGTTTTTGCTCACCCAGAAACGCTGGTGAAAGTAAAAGATG
CTGAAGATCAGTTGGGTGCACGAGTGGGTTACATCGAACTGGATCTCAACAGCGGTAAGATCCTTGAGAG
TTTTCGCCCCGAAGAACGTTTTCCAATGATGAGCACTTTTAAAGTTCTGCTATGTGGCGCGGTATTATCC
CGTATTGACGCCGGGCAAGAGCAACTCGGTCGCCGCATACACTATTCTCAGAATGACTTGGTTGAGTACT
CACCAGTCACAGAAAAGCATCTTACGGATGGCATGACAGTAAGAGAATTATGCAGTGCTGCCATAACCAT
GAGTGATAACACTGCGGCCAACTTACTTCTGACAACGATCGGAGGACCGAAGGAGCTAACCGCTTTTTTG
CACAACATGGGGGATCATGTAACTCGCCTTGATCGTTGGGAACCGGAGCTGAATGAAGCCATACCAAACG
ACGAGCGTGACACCACGATGCCTGTAGCAATGGCAACAACGTTGCGCAAACTATTAACTGGCGAACTACT
TACTCTAGCTTCCCGGCAACAATTAATAGACTGGATGGAGGCGGATAAAGTTGCAGGACCACTTCTGCGC
TCGGCCCTTCCGGCTGGCTGGTTTATTGCTGATAAATCTGGAGCCGGTGAGCGTGGGTCTCGCGGTATCA
TTGCAGCACTGGGGCCAGATGGTAAGCCCTCCCGTATCGTAGTTATCTACACGACGGGGAGTCAGGCAAC
TATGGATGAACGAAATAGACAGATCGCTGAGATAGGTGCCTCACTGATTAAGCATTGGTAACTGTCAGAC
CAAGTTTACTCATATATACTTTAGATTGATTTAAAACTTCATTTTTAATTTAAAAGGATCTAGGTGAAGA
TCCTTTTTGATAATCTCATGACCAAAATCCCTTAACGTGAGTTTTCGTTCCACTGAGCGTCAGACCCCGT
AGAAAAGATCAAAGGATCTTCTTGAGATCCTTTTTTTCTGCGCGTAATCTGCTGCTTGCAAACAAAAAAA
CCACCGCTACCAGCGGTGGTTTGTTTGCCGGATCAAGAGCTACCAACTCTTTTTCCGAAGGTAACTGGCT
TCAGCAGAGCGCAGATACCAAATACTGTTCTTCTAGTGTAGCCGTAGTTAGGCCACCACTTCAAGAACTC
TGTAGCACCGCCTACATACCTCGCTCTGCTAATCCTGTTACCAGTGGCTGCTGCCAGTGGCGATAAGTCG
TGTCTTACCGGGTTGGACTCAAGACGATAGTTACCGGATAAGGCGCAGCGGTCGGGCTGAACGGGGGGTT
CGTGCACACAGCCCAGCTTGGAGCGAACGACCTACACCGAACTGAGATACCTACAGCGTGAGCTATGAGA
AAGCGCCACGCTTCCCGAAGGGAGAAAGGCGGACAGGTATCCGGTAAGCGGCAGGGTCGGAACAGGAGAG
CGCACGAGGGAGCTTCCAGGGGGAAACGCCTGGTATCTTTATAGTCCTGTCGGGTTTCGCCACCTCTGAC
TTGAGCGTCGATTTTTGTGATGCTCGTCAGGGGGGCGGAGCCTATGGAAAAACGCCAGCAACGCGGCCTT
TTTACGGTTCCTGGCCTTTTGCTGGCCTTTTGCTCACATGTTCTTTCCTGCGTTATCCCCTGATTCTGTG
GATAACCGTATTACCGCCTTTGAGTGAGCTGATACCGCTCGCCGCAGCCGAACGACCGAGCGCAGCGAGT
CAGTGAGCGAGGAAGCGGAAGAGCGCCCAATACGCAAACCGCCTCTCCCCGCGCGTTGGCCGATTCATTA
ATGCAGCTGGCACGACAGGTTTCCCGACTGGAAAGCGGGCAGTGAGCGCAACGCAATTAATGTGAGTTAG
CTCACTCATTAGGCACCCCAGGCTTTACACTTTATGCTTCCGGCTCGTATGTTGTGTGGAATTGTGAGCG
GATAACAATTTCACACAGGAAACAGCTATGACCATGATTACGCCAAGCGCGCAATTAACCCTCACTAAAG
GGAACAAAAGCTGGAGCTGC
Features (pLannotate 1.2.2; 27 found; start..end, strand, type, name):
     82..461     +  enhancer       CMV enhancer: human cytomegalovirus immediate early enhancer
    462..665     +  promoter       CMV promoter: human cytomegalovirus (CMV) immediate early promoter
    680..860     +  LTR            5' LTR (truncated): truncated 5' long terminal repeat (LTR) from HIV-1
    907..1032    +  misc_feature   HIV-1 Ψ: packaging signal of human immunodeficiency virus type 1
   1016..1379    +  CDS            HIV-1 gag (fragment): gag protein from human immunodeficiency virus 1; gag
   1525..1758    +  misc_feature   RRE: The Rev response element (RRE) of HIV-1 allows for Rev-dependent mRNA export from the nucleus to the cytoplasm.
   2135..2235    +  CDS            Rev (fragment): human immunodeficiency virus 1 (HIV-1) Rev protein; rev; enhances nuclear export of unspliced and incompletely spliced viral mRNAs
   2254..2371    +  misc_feature   cPPT/CTS: central polypurine tract and central termination sequence of HIV-1
   2410..2909    +  promoter       PGK promoter: mouse phosphoglycerate kinase 1 promoter
   2974..7077    +  CDS            Cas9: Cas9 (Csn1) endonuclease from the Streptococcus pyogenes Type II CRISPR/Cas system generates RNA-guided double strand breaks in DNA
   7213..7908    +  CDS            TagBFP: TagBFP is a basic (constitutively fluorescent) blue fluorescent protein published in 2008, derived from Entacmaea quadricolor. It is reported to be a very rapidly-maturing monomer with very low acid sensitivity.
   7960..8862    +  CDS            DNMT3A catalytic domain: catalytic domain of DNA methyltransferase 3A
   8914..9502    +  misc_feature   WPRE: woodchuck hepatitis virus posttranscriptional regulatory element
   9521..9589    +  CDS            nef (fragment): NEF_HV1Z2 - Experimental evidence at protein level: Swiss-Prot protein existence level 1. Extracellular Nef protein targets CD4(+) T-lymphocytes for apoptosis by interacting with CXCR4 surface receptors. From Human immunodeficiency virus type 1 group M subtype D (isolate Z2/CDC-Z34) (HIV-1).
   9591..9824    +  LTR            3' LTR (ΔU3): self-inactivating 3' long terminal repeat (LTR) from HIV-1
   9853..9871    -  promoter       SP6 promoter: promoter for bacteriophage SP6 RNA polymerase
  10118..10136   -  promoter       T7 promoter: promoter for bacteriophage T7 RNA polymerase
  10144..10299   +  CDS            lacZα (fragment): LacZα fragment of β-galactosidase; lacZ fragment
  10304..10732   +  rep_origin     f1 ori (sequence partly withheld): f1 bacteriophage origin of replication; arrow indicates direction of (+) strand synthesis
  10785..10889   +  promoter       AmpR promoter: bla
  10890..11750   +  CDS            AmpR: β-lactamase; bla; confers resistance to ampicillin, carbenicillin, and related antibiotics
  11921..12509   +  rep_origin     ori: high-copy-number ColE1/pMB1/pBR322/pUC origin of replication
  12692..12784   +  CDS            lacI (fragment): lac repressor; lacI; The lac repressor binds to the lac operator to inhibit transcription in E. coli. This inhibition can be relieved by adding lactose or isopropyl-β-D-thiogalactopyranoside (IPTG).
  12797..12818   +  protein_bind   CAP binding site: CAP binding activates transcription in the presence of cAMP. E. coli catabolite activator protein
  12833..12863   +  promoter       lac promoter: promoter for the E. coli lac operon
  12867..12889   +  protein_bind   lac operator (fragment): The lac repressor binds to the lac operator to inhibit transcription in E. coli. This inhibition can be relieved by adding lactose or isopropyl-β-D-thiogalactopyranoside (IPTG). lac repressor encoded by lacI
  12932..12950   +  promoter       T3 promoter: promoter for bacteriophage T3 RNA polymerase
