[The description below was written by a language model from this plasmid's Addgene catalogue record, the feature table of its GenBank file and pLannotate feature annotations shown in this document.]
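Description:
pCCL-PGK-SPdCas9-BFP-DNMT3A(E752A) is a third-generation, self-inactivating HIV-1 lentiviral transfer plasmid of about 13 kb for expressing an RNA-guided, methyltransferase-inactive fusion protein in mammalian cells. In bacteria it is maintained through a high-copy ColE1/pUC-type origin and selected with ampicillin via the bla gene. The backbone also carries an f1 origin and leftover cloning-vector elements (lac promoter/operator and T3, T7 and SP6 promoters) outside the viral region. A CMV enhancer/promoter replaces the U3 region of the truncated 5' LTR, so genomic RNA is transcribed without Tat. The Psi packaging signal, RRE and cPPT/CTS support encapsidation, Rev-dependent nuclear export and efficient transduction. The ΔU3 3' LTR inactivates LTR-driven transcription after integration.

The payload is driven by the mouse PGK promoter and begins at a Kozak consensus. It encodes catalytically dead Streptococcus pyogenes Cas9 (D10A/H840A), followed by an HA epitope tag, two SV40 nuclear localization signals, TagBFP and the human DNMT3A catalytic domain carrying the inactivating E752A substitution. A WPRE downstream enhances transcript expression. The GenBank annotation leaves the DNMT3A segment unlabelled, but the feature table generated from the sequencing result, which is slightly shorter with small coordinate offsets, identifies it between TagBFP and the WPRE. No guide RNA cassette or mammalian drug-selection marker is annotated, so guides must be supplied separately and expressing cells can be tracked by blue fluorescence. The associated study examined on- and off-target DNA methylation by dCas9 methyltransferases, which suggests this inactive version serves as a negative control for separating effects of methyltransferase activity from those of dCas9 binding, although the record does not state this use explicitly.
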