Addgene plasmid #71213: pCCL-PGK-SPdCas9-BFP-DNMT3A(E752A)
Purpose: dCas9 fused to BFP and the human DNMT3A catalytically inactive domain
Depositing lab: Yonglun Luo. Depositing organization: Aarhus University. Publication: Genome-wide determination of on-target and off-target characteristics for RNA-guided DNA methylation by dCas9 methyltransferases. Lin L, Liu Y, Xu F, Huang J, Daugaard TF, Petersen TS, Hansen B, Ye L, Zhou Q, Fang F, Yang L, Li S, Floe L, Jensen KT, Shrock E, Chen F, Yang H, Wang J, Liu X, Xu X, Bolund L, Nielsen AL, Luo Y. Gigascience. 2018 Mar 1;7(3):1-19. doi: 10.1093/gigascience/giy011. PubMed 29635374.
Backbone
  Vector backbone: 3rd Generation lentiviral vector
  Total vector size (bp): 12983
  Modifications to backbone: no
  Vector type: Mammalian Expression
Growth in bacteria
  Bacterial resistance: Ampicillin, 100 μg/mL
  Growth temperature: 37°C
  Growth strain: NEB Stable
  Copy number: High Copy
Gene/Insert
  Gene/Insert name: dSpCas9-BFP-DNMT3A(E752A), DNMT3A catalytic domain with inactivation mutation E752A
  Species: Synthetic
  Tag / fusion protein: dSpCas9-BFP-DNMT3A(E752A) (C terminal on insert)
Terms and licenses: Academic/Nonprofit Terms; Industry Terms: Not Available to Industry
How to cite: pCCL-PGK-SPdCas9-BFP-DNMT3A(E752A) was a gift from Yonglun Luo (Addgene plasmid # 71213 ; http://n2t.net/addgene:71213 ; RRID:Addgene_71213)
